Addgene plasmid #25024: pIS1-wt Fzd3 3'UTR
Depositing lab: Bob Weinberg. Depositing organization: Whitehead Institute for Biomedical Research. Publication: A pleiotropically acting microRNA, miR-31, inhibits breast cancer metastasis. Valastyan S, Reinhardt F, Benaich N, Calogrias D, Szasz AM, Wang ZC, Brock JE, Richardson AL, Weinberg RA. Cell. 2009 Jun 12. 137(6):1032-46. 10.1016/j.cell.2009.03.047 PubMed 19524507.
Backbone
  Vector backbone: pIS1
  Backbone manufacturer: David Bartel, Addgene plasmid # 12179
  Backbone size w/o insert (bp): 4085
  Vector type: Mammalian Expression, Luciferase
Growth in bacteria
  Bacterial resistance: Ampicillin, 100 μg/mL
  Growth temperature: 37°C
  Growth strain: DH5alpha
  Copy number: High Copy
Gene/Insert
  Gene/Insert name: wt Fzd3 3'UTR (alt name: wt Fzd3 reporter)
  Insert size (bp): 1453
  Cloning method: Restriction Enzyme; 5′ cloning site SacI (unknown if destroyed); 3′ cloning site AgeI (unknown if destroyed)
  Sequencing primers: 5′ Rluc-F (ccaggattcttttccaatgc); 3′ EBV-rev
Terms and licenses: Academic/Nonprofit Terms; Industry Terms: Not Available to Industry
Depositor comments: Renilla luciferase reporter controlled by Fzd3 3'UTR containing wild-type miR-31 binding site motif (TCTTGCCA).
How to cite: pIS1-wt Fzd3 3'UTR was a gift from Bob Weinberg (Addgene plasmid # 25024 ; http://n2t.net/addgene:25024 ; RRID:Addgene_25024)
