[The description below was written by a language model from this plasmid's Addgene catalogue record.]
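Description:
pIS1-wt Fzd3 3'UTR is a mammalian-expression luciferase reporter plasmid built on the pIS1 backbone (about 4.1 kb without insert), a vector designed for testing 3'UTR-mediated regulation of a Renilla luciferase gene. It is maintained in E. coli as a high-copy plasmid under ampicillin selection. The record does not name the origin of replication, and it does not state which promoter drives luciferase expression in mammalian cells or which polyadenylation signal is used. No feature table is provided, so the arrangement of these backbone elements cannot be described in detail.

The insert is a roughly 1.45 kb fragment of the Frizzled-3 (Fzd3) 3' untranslated region, cloned by restriction digestion between SacI and AgeI sites. The depositor describes the Renilla reporter as controlled by this 3'UTR, and a Renilla luciferase forward primer is listed for sequencing into the insert, which is consistent with placement downstream of the coding sequence. The species of origin of the UTR is not recorded. The fragment retains the wild-type miR-31 binding site motif, so the luciferase transcript carries an intact target site. When miR-31 is present in transfected cells, it can bind that site and repress the reporter, lowering Renilla activity.

The construct comes from a study of miR-31 as a pleiotropic inhibitor of breast cancer metastasis, where it served to test whether Fzd3 is a direct miR-31 target. The "wt" designation suggests it is meant to be compared with a counterpart carrying a mutated seed-match site. Such assays are usually normalised to a co-transfected second luciferase, although the record does not describe these controls.
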