>Addgene plasmid #25024 | pIS1-wt Fzd3 3'UTR | addgene partial sequence | sequence record 30979 | 25024 with EBV-rev
CTCTAGAACACTAGTAGTGATATCGAGACCGGTAAGGTGTTAGGCATCTGAAGTAACCCAAGTGATTCTT
ATCTGCAGTCAGGGTTGAGGACCCTTGTTTAAATATGCTTTTTACATAATACATCAAGCATGTTCCAGCA
TTTTTCTTTCTCTTCTGATTGATTTCATGCCTAATAAGGTTTACAGTTTATATTGTAAATTATTTAAACA
TTATCAGATAAACATTTTTACTTGATTTTTTAAAGATTAAATGATATTCATACTAAGACTAATCATGCTT
CATTTAGCTACAACAATTTTCAAATACTCAAATCAATCACCACTTTGGACTGAGGTTATATATATTTCAG
TTGTAAACAAGAATGATCCAGAATCTGAAAATAAGGGTGTGGGGCAAAAGCTGTAGCCTACTGGCTATTG
GGCAAGGCAAGTGCAGACAATCAACTCACTACAGGAGGGCCTGGAAGCCAAGGTCTGGTGGCTTTGGCAA
GATCACATCTCACTGTAGAAAAATACAACAATGAATACAGAGAAAATGTTTTGCCATTTTGTAATTGTGG
TTACCTTATAATGTATGATGTTTATCTTATTACATGCCTCCACAAAGCAAATTTTGAACATTAAGTTCTC
TATGAATCAATACTATTACATGGGAAAAGATGGCTACAAATTAAAATTTTTCCATCATGCATATGGATAA
GTTATAAAAACACAGCCAGAAAAAGTAATATTTACAAAAGTTATAAAAACAGCACAATTATAGGGGAAAC
AATGCCCATCTCTTTATTCCACTGCTAATCCAAACCCTGAATATCTCTGCATGAAGATTATTTCGATAGA
ATTTTAAGAGAACCTTTCATAGACTAATCAAATTCTTCTGTTGTACTTTTATTCTATTAGCTAAAATACC
CTTGCTGA
