>Addgene plasmid #25024 | pIS1-wt Fzd3 3'UTR | addgene partial sequence | sequence record 30980 | 25024 with Rluc-F
CTGANTTTGTCAAAGTAAAAGGTCTTCATTTTTCGCAAGAAGATGCACCTGATGAAATGGGAAAATATAT
CAAATCGTTCGTTGAGCGAGTTCTCAAAAATGAACAATAATTCTAGGAGCTCAGCAGATTTTATTCTTTG
CCTTTTGCATGACTGATAGCTGTAACTCACAGTTAACATGCTTTCAGTCAAGTACAGATTGTGTCCACTG
GAAAGGTAAATGATTGCTTTTTTATATTGCATCAAACTTGGAACATCAAGGCATCCAAAACACTAAGAAT
TCTATCATCACAAAAATAATTCGTCTTTCTAGGTTATGAAGAGATAATTATTTGTCTGGTAAGCATTTTT
ATAAACCCACTCATTTTATATTTAGAAAAATCCTAAATGTGTGGTGACTGCTTTGTAGTGAACTTTCATA
TACTATAAACTAGTTGTGAGATAACATTCTGGTAGCTCAGTTAATAAAACAATTTCAGAATTAAAGAAAT
TTTCTATGCAAGGTTTACTTCTCAGATGAACAGTAGGACTTTGTAGTTTTATTTCCACTAAGTGAAAAAA
GAACTGTGTTTTTAAACTGTAGGAGAATTTAATAAATCAGCAAGGGTATTTTAGCTAATAGAATAAAAGT
ACAACAGAAGAATTTGATTAGTCTATGAAAGGTTCTCTTAAAATTCTATCGAAATAATCTTCATGCAGAG
ATATTC
